Addgene plasmid #192208: pScr-IFl_WT-IFr
Purpose: Scrambled I-F CRISPR Leader and a CRISPR locus with two wildtype I-F repeats, for integration assays.
Depositing lab: Blake Wiedenheft. Depositing organization: Montana State University. Publication: Structure reveals why genome folding is necessary for site-specific integration of foreign DNA into CRISPR arrays. Santiago-Frangos A, Henriques WS, Wiegand T, Gauvin CC, Buyukyoruk M, Graham AB, Wilkinson RA, Triem L, Neselu K, Eng ET, Lander GC, Wiedenheft B. Nat Struct Mol Biol. 2023 Nov;30(11):1675-1685. doi: 10.1038/s41594-023-01097-2. Epub 2023 Sep 14. PubMed 37710013.
Backbone
  Vector backbone: pUC57
  Total vector size (bp): 2973
  Vector type: Bacterial Expression
Growth in bacteria
  Bacterial resistance: Ampicillin, 100 μg/mL
  Growth temperature: 37°C
  Growth strain: DH5alpha
  Copy number: High Copy
Gene/Insert
  Gene/Insert name: Scrambled I-F Leader and wildtype I-F Locus DNA
  Species: Synthetic
  Insert size (bp): 297
  Cloning method: Unknown
  Sequencing primers: 5′ CCCAGTCACGACGTTGTAAAACG; 3′ AGCGGATAACAATTTCACACAGG
Terms and licenses: Academic/Nonprofit Terms; Industry Terms: Not Available to Industry
Depositor comments: Please visit https://doi.org/10.1101/2023.05.26.542337 for bioRxiv preprint.
How to cite: pScr-IFl_WT-IFr was a gift from Blake Wiedenheft (Addgene plasmid # 192208 ; http://n2t.net/addgene:192208 ; RRID:Addgene_192208)
