[The description below was written by a language model from this plasmid's Addgene catalogue record and pLannotate feature annotations shown in this document.]
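Description:
pScr-IFl_WT-IFr is a small (2,973 bp) high-copy bacterial plasmid built on the pUC57 cloning backbone. It carries a synthetic DNA substrate rather than a protein-coding payload. It replicates in E. coli through the ColE1/pMB1-type pUC origin and is selected with ampicillin via the β-lactamase gene (AmpR) and its native promoter. The remaining annotated elements are standard backbone remnants: the lac promoter with its operator and CAP binding site, a lacZα fragment interrupted by the cloned insert, and short fragments of lacI, rop and the pBR322 bom region. Although catalogued as a bacterial expression vector, nothing in the record indicates that a gene product is meant to be expressed from it.

The 297 bp synthetic insert sits in the lacZα/multiple cloning region and models a type I-F CRISPR locus. It contains two wild-type I-F repeats, which the feature table detects as two 28 bp CRISPR direct-repeat elements separated by a short spacer-length interval. The leader sequence that normally lies next to the first repeat has been replaced by a scrambled version. In natural CRISPR arrays the leader helps direct the Cas1–Cas2 integration machinery to insert new spacers at the leader-proximal repeat. Scrambling the leader while keeping the repeats intact therefore allows the leader's contribution to site-specific integration to be tested.

According to the record, the plasmid is intended as a target substrate for integration assays. Presumably it serves as a leader-deficient control or comparison, although no companion constructs are described in the record. The associated study concerns why DNA folding is required for site-specific integration of foreign DNA into CRISPR arrays.
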