Features (pLannotate 1.2.2; 12 found; start..end, strand, type, name):
    137..236     +  misc_feature   bom (fragment): basis of mobility region from pBR322
    242..399     -  CDS            lacZα (fragment): LacZα fragment of β-galactosidase; lacZ fragment
    567..594     +  ncRNA          CRISPR-DR4: Accession: RF01317 - CRISPR RNA direct repeat element
    627..654     +  ncRNA          CRISPR-DR4: Accession: RF01317 - CRISPR RNA direct repeat element
    776..792     -  protein_bind   lac operator: The lac repressor binds to the lac operator to inhibit transcription in E. coli. This inhibition can be relieved by adding lactose or isopropyl-β-D-thiogalactopyranoside (IPTG). lac repressor encoded by lacI
    800..830     -  promoter       lac promoter: promoter for the E. coli lac operon
    845..866     -  protein_bind   CAP binding site: CAP binding activates transcription in the presence of cAMP. E. coli catabolite activator protein
    879..971     -  CDS            lacI (fragment): lac repressor; lacI; The lac repressor binds to the lac operator to inhibit transcription in E. coli. This inhibition can be relieved by adding lactose or isopropyl-β-D-thiogalactopyranoside (IPTG).
   1154..1742    -  rep_origin     ori: high-copy-number ColE1/pMB1/pBR322/pUC origin of replication
   1913..2773    -  CDS            AmpR: β-lactamase; bla; confers resistance to ampicillin, carbenicillin, and related antibiotics
   2774..2878    -  promoter       AmpR promoter: bla
   2973..35      +  CDS            rop (fragment) (across the origin): Rop protein, which maintains plasmids at low copy number; rop
>Addgene plasmid #192208 | pScr-IFl_WT-IFr | addgene full sequence | sequence record 381849 | Addgene NGS Result
TCGCGCGTTTCGGTGATGACGGTGAAAACCTCTGACACATGCAGCTCCCGGAGACGGTCACAGCTTGTCT
GTAAGCGGATGCCGGGAGCAGACAAGCCCGTCAGGGCGCGTCAGCGGGTGTTGGCGGGTGTCGGGGCTGG
CTTAACTATGCGGCATCAGAGCAGATTGTACTGAGAGTGCACCATATGCGGTGTGAAATACCGCACAGAT
GCGTAAGGAGAAAATACCGCATCAGGCGCCATTCGCCATTCAGGCTGCGCAACTGTTGGGAAGGGCGATC
GGTGCGGGCCTCTTCGCTATTACGCCAGCTGGCGAAAGGGGGATGTGCTGCAAGGCGATTAAGTTGGGTA
ACGCCAGGGTTTTCCCAGTCACGACGTTGTAAAACGACGGCCAGTGAATTCGAGCTCGGTACCTCGCGAA
TGCATCTAGATCCATGGTCTTATCTCTCGGACGATTTTATTCTTGTACCACGTCACACGGTCAAAAAGAC
CTCGAAGAGAGTGAAATTCTGGCGGGAAAAACTCTGTATTAACTCCGTTATGTATTTTTGACTGGTTTTC
GGAGCTAGTTCACTGCCGTGTAGGCAGCTAAGAAAATCAGCCGGACGTTGTAGTAGTCGAGCGCGGTGTT
CACTGCCGTGTAGGCAGCTAAGAAAGCCGGGTGGTGACTTCTGGACGGCGTTCGTCAAGGATCCATCGGA
TCCCGGGCCCGTCGACTGCAGAGGCCTGCATGCAAGCTTGGCGTAATCATGGTCATAGCTGTTTCCTGTG
TGAAATTGTTATCCGCTCACAATTCCACACAACATACGAGCCGGAAGCATAAAGTGTAAAGCCTGGGGTG
CCTAATGAGTGAGCTAACTCACATTAATTGCGTTGCGCTCACTGCCCGCTTTCCAGTCGGGAAACCTGTC
GTGCCAGCTGCATTAATGAATCGGCCAACGCGCGGGGAGAGGCGGTTTGCGTATTGGGCGCTCTTCCGCT
TCCTCGCTCACTGACTCGCTGCGCTCGGTCGTTCGGCTGCGGCGAGCGGTATCAGCTCACTCAAAGGCGG
TAATACGGTTATCCACAGAATCAGGGGATAACGCAGGAAAGAACATGTGAGCAAAAGGCCAGCAAAAGGC
CAGGAACCGTAAAAAGGCCGCGTTGCTGGCGTTTTTCCATAGGCTCCGCCCCCCTGACGAGCATCACAAA
AATCGACGCTCAAGTCAGAGGTGGCGAAACCCGACAGGACTATAAAGATACCAGGCGTTTCCCCCTGGAA
GCTCCCTCGTGCGCTCTCCTGTTCCGACCCTGCCGCTTACCGGATACCTGTCCGCCTTTCTCCCTTCGGG
AAGCGTGGCGCTTTCTCATAGCTCACGCTGTAGGTATCTCAGTTCGGTGTAGGTCGTTCGCTCCAAGCTG
GGCTGTGTGCACGAACCCCCCGTTCAGCCCGACCGCTGCGCCTTATCCGGTAACTATCGTCTTGAGTCCA
ACCCGGTAAGACACGACTTATCGCCACTGGCAGCAGCCACTGGTAACAGGATTAGCAGAGCGAGGTATGT
AGGCGGTGCTACAGAGTTCTTGAAGTGGTGGCCTAACTACGGCTACACTAGAAGAACAGTATTTGGTATC
TGCGCTCTGCTGAAGCCAGTTACCTTCGGAAAAAGAGTTGGTAGCTCTTGATCCGGCAAACAAACCACCG
CTGGTAGCGGTGGTTTTTTTGTTTGCAAGCAGCAGATTACGCGCAGAAAAAAAGGATCTCAAGAAGATCC
TTTGATCTTTTCTACGGGGTCTGACGCTCAGTGGAACGAAAACTCACGTTAAGGGATTTTGGTCATGAGA
TTATCAAAAAGGATCTTCACCTAGATCCTTTTAAATTAAAAATGAAGTTTTAAATCAATCTAAAGTATAT
ATGAGTAAACTTGGTCTGACAGTTACCAATGCTTAATCAGTGAGGCACCTATCTCAGCGATCTGTCTATT
TCGTTCATCCATAGTTGCCTGACTCCCCGTCGTGTAGATAACTACGATACGGGAGGGCTTACCATCTGGC
CCCAGTGCTGCAATGATACCGCGAGACCCACGCTCACCGGCTCCAGATTTATCAGCAATAAACCAGCCAG
CCGGAAGGGCCGAGCGCAGAAGTGGTCCTGCAACTTTATCCGCCTCCATCCAGTCTATTAATTGTTGCCG
GGAAGCTAGAGTAAGTAGTTCGCCAGTTAATAGTTTGCGCAACGTTGTTGCCATTGCTACAGGCATCGTG
GTGTCACGCTCGTCGTTTGGTATGGCTTCATTCAGCTCCGGTTCCCAACGATCAAGGCGAGTTACATGAT
CCCCCATGTTGTGCAAAAAAGCGGTTAGCTCCTTCGGTCCTCCGATCGTTGTCAGAAGTAAGTTGGCCGC
AGTGTTATCACTCATGGTTATGGCAGCACTGCATAATTCTCTTACTGTCATGCCATCCGTAAGATGCTTT
TCTGTGACTGGTGAGTACTCAACCAAGTCATTCTGAGAATAGTGTATGCGGCGACCGAGTTGCTCTTGCC
CGGCGTCAATACGGGATAATACCGCGCCACATAGCAGAACTTTAAAAGTGCTCATCATTGGAAAACGTTC
TTCGGGGCGAAAACTCTCAAGGATCTTACCGCTGTTGAGATCCAGTTCGATGTAACCCACTCGTGCACCC
AACTGATCTTCAGCATCTTTTACTTTCACCAGCGTTTCTGGGTGAGCAAAAACAGGAAGGCAAAATGCCG
CAAAAAAGGGAATAAGGGCGACACGGAAATGTTGAATACTCATACTCTTCCTTTTTCAATATTATTGAAG
CATTTATCAGGGTTATTGTCTCATGAGCGGATACATATTTGAATGTATTTAGAAAAATAAACAAATAGGG
GTTCCGCGCACATTTCCCCGAAAAGTGCCACCTGACGTCTAAGAAACCATTATTATCATGACATTAACCT
ATAAAAATAGGCGTATCACGAGGCCCTTTCGTC
